>Addgene plasmid #48078 | pDEST-hMeCP2-GFP | addgene full sequence | sequence record 160191 | Addgene NGS Result
ATGGTAGCTGGGATGTTAGGGCTCAGGGAAGAAAAGTCAGAAGACCAGGACCTCCAGGGCCTCAAGGACA
AACCCCTCAAGTTTAAAAAGGTGAAGAAAGATAAGAAAGAAGAGAAAGAGGGCAAGCATGAGCCCGTGCA
GCCATCAGCCCACCACTCTGCTGAGCCCGCAGAGGCAGGCAAAGCAGAGACATCAGAAGGGTCAGGCTCC
GCCCCGGCTGTGCCGGAAGCTTCTGCCTCCCCCAAACAGCGGCGCTCCATCATCCGTGACCGGGGACCCA
TGTATGATGACCCCACCCTGCCTGAAGGCTGGACACGGAAGCTTAAGCAAAGGAAATCTGGCCGCTCTGC
TGGGAAGTATGATGTGTATTTGATCAATCCCCAGGGAAAAGCCTTTCGCTCTAAAGTGGAGTTGATTGCG
TACTTCGAAAAGGTAGGCGACACATCCCTGGACCCTAATGATTTTGACTTCACGGTAACTGGGAGAGGGA
GCCCCTCCCGGCGAGAGCAGAAACCACCTAAGAAGCCCAAATCTCCCAAAGCTCCAGGAACTGGCAGAGG
CCGGGGACGCCCCAAAGGGAGCGGCACCACGAGACCCAAGGCGGCCACGTCAGAGGGTGTGCAGGTGAAA
AGGGTCCTGGAGAAAAGTCCTGGGAAGCTCCTTGTCAAGATGCCTTTTCAAACTTCGCCAGGGGGCAAGG
CTGAGGGGGGTGGGGCCACCACATCCACCCAGGTCATGGTGATCAAACGCCCCGGCAGGAAGCGAAAAGC
TGAGGCCGACCCTCAGGCCATTCCCAAGAAACGGGGCCGAAAGCCGGGGAGTGTGGTGGCAGCCGCTGCC
GCCGAGGCCAAAAAGAAAGCCGTGAAGGAGTCTTCTATCCGATCTGTGCAGGAGACCGTACTCCCCATCA
AGAAGCGCAAGACCCGGGAGACGGTCAGCATCGAGGTCAAGGAAGTGGTGAAGCCCCTGCTGGTGTCCAC
CCTCGGTGAGAAGAGCGGGAAAGGACTGAAGACCTGTAAGAGCCCTGGGCGGAAAAGCAAGGAGAGCAGC
CCCAAGGGGCGCAGCAGCAGCGCCTCCTCACCCCCCAAGAAGGAGCACCACCACCATCACCACCACTCAG
AGTCCCCAAAGGCCCCCGTGCCACTGCTCCCACCCCTGCCCCCACCTCCACCTGAGCCCGAGAGCTCCGA
GGACCCCACCAGCCCCCCTGAGCCCCAGGACTTGAGCAGCAGCGTCTGCAAAGAGGAGAAGATGCCCAGA
GGAGGCTCACTGGAGAGCGACGGCTGCCCCAAGGAGCCAGCTAAGACTCAGCCCGCGGTTGCCACCGCCG
CCACGGCCGCAGAAAAGTACAAACACCGAGGGGAGGGAGAGCGCAAAGACATTGTTTCATCCTCCATGCC
AAGGCCAAACAGAGAGGAGCCTGTGGACAGCCGGACGCCCGTGACCGAGAGAGTTAGCCCAACTTTCTTG
TACAAAGTGGTTCGATCTAGAATGGCTAGCAAAGGAGAAGAACTTTTCACTGGAGTTGTCCCAATTCTTG
TTGAATTAGATGGTGATGTTAATGGGCACAAATTTTCTGTCAGTGGAGAGGGTGAAGGTGATGCTACATA
CGGAAAGCTTACCCTTAAATTTATTTGCACTACTGGAAAACTACCTGTTCCATGGCCAACACTTGTCACT
ACTTTCTCTTATGGTGTTCAATGCTTTTCCCGTTATCCGGATCATATGAAACGGCATGACTTTTTCAAGA
GTGCCATGCCCGAAGGTTATGTACAGGAACGCACTATATCTTTCAAAGATGACGGGAACTACAAGACGCG
TGCTGAAGTCAAGTTTGAAGGTGATACCCTTGTTAATCGTATCGAGTTAAAAGGTATTGATTTTAAAGAA
GATGGAAACATTCTCGGACACAAACTCGAGTACAACTATAACTCACACAATGTATACATCACGGCAGACA
AACAAAAGAATGGAATCAAAGCTAACTTCAAAATTCGCCACAACATTGAAGATGGATCCGTTCAACTAGC
AGACCATTATCAACAAAATACTCCAATTGGCGATGGCCCTGTCCTTTTACCAGACAACCATTACCTGTCG
ACACAATCTGCCCTTTCGAAAGATCCCAACGAAAAGCGTGACCACATGGTCCTTCTTGAGTTTGTAACTG
CTGCTGGGATTACACATGGCATGGATGAGCTCTACAAATAATGAATTAAACCCGCTGATCAGCCTCGACT
GTGCCTTCTAGTTGCCAGCCATCTGTTGTTTGCCCCTCCCCCGTGCCTTCCTTGACCCTGGAAGGTGCCA
CTCCCACTGTCCTTTCCTAATAAAATGAGGAAATTGCATCGCATTGTCTGAGTAGGTGTCATTCTATTCT
GGGGGGTGGGGTGGGGCAGGACAGCAAGGGGGAGGATTGGGAAGACAATAGCAGGCATGCTGGGGATGCG
GTGGGCTCTATGGCTTCTGAGGCGGAAAGAACCAGCTGGGGCTCTAGGGGGTATCCCC
[124 nt withheld, positions 2509-2632]
C
[91 nt withheld, positions 2634-2724]
A
[49 nt withheld, positions 2726-2774]
CCTTTGACGTTGGAGTCCACGTTCTTT
[37 nt withheld, positions 2802-2838]
ACCCTATCTCGGTCTATTCTTTTGATTTATAAGGGATTTTGCCGATTTCGGCCTATTGGTTAAAAAATGA
GCTGATTTAACAAAAATTTAACGCGAATTAATTCTGTGGAATGTGTGTCAGTTAGGGTGTGGAAAGTCCC
CAGGCTCCCCAGCAGGCAGAAGTATGCAAAGCATGCATCTCAATTAGTCAGCAACCAGGTGTGGAAAGTC
CCCAGGCTCCCCAGCAGGCAGAAGTATGCAAAGCATGCATCTCAATTAGTCAGCAACCATAGTCCCGCCC
CTAACTCCGCCCATCCCGCCCCTAACTCCGCCCAGTTCCGCCCATTCTCCGCCCCATGGCTGACTAATTT
TTTTTATTTATGCAGAGGCCGAGGCCGCCTCTGCCTCTGAGCTATTCCAGAAGTAGTGAGGAGGCTTTTT
TGGAGGCCTAGGCTTTTGCAAAAAGCTCCCGGGAGCTTGTATATCCATTTTCGGATCTGATCAAGAGACA
GGATGAGGATCGTTTCGCATGATTGAACAAGATGGATTGCACGCAGGTTCTCCGGCCGCTTGGGTGGAGA
GGCTATTCGGCTATGACTGGGCACAACAGACAATCGGCTGCTCTGATGCCGCCGTGTTCCGGCTGTCAGC
GCAGGGGCGCCCGGTTCTTTTTGTCAAGACCGACCTGTCCGGTGCCCTGAATGAACTGCAGGACGAGGCA
GCGCGGCTATCGTGGCTGGCCACGACGGGCGTTCCTTGCGCAGCTGTGCTCGACGTTGTCACTGAAGCGG
GAAGGGACTGGCTGCTATTGGGCGAAGTGCCGGGGCAGGATCTCCTGTCATCTCACCTTGCTCCTGCCGA
GAAAGTATCCATCATGGCTGATGCAATGCGGCGGCTGCATACGCTTGATCCGGCTACCTGCCCATTCGAC
CACCAAGCGAAACATCGCATCGAGCGAGCACGTACTCGGATGGAAGCCGGTCTTGTCGATCAGGATGATC
TGGACGAAGAGCATCAGGGGCTCGCGCCAGCCGAACTGTTCGCCAGGCTCAAGGCGCGCATGCCCGACGG
CGAGGATCTCGTCGTGACCCATGGCGATGCCTGCTTGCCGAATATCATGGTGGAAAATGGCCGCTTTTCT
GGATTCATCGACTGTGGCCGGCTGGGTGTGGCGGACCGCTATCAGGACATAGCGTTGGCTACCCGTGATA
TTGCTGAAGAGCTTGGCGGCGAATGGGCTGACCGCTTCCTCGTGCTTTACGGTATCGCCGCTCCCGATTC
GCAGCGCATCGCCTTCTATCGCCTTCTTGACGAGTTCTTCTGAGCGGGACTCTGGGGTTCGCGAAATGAC
CGACCAAGCGACGCCCAACCTGCCATCACGAGATTTCGATTCCACCGCCGCCTTCTATGAAAGGTTGGGC
TTCGGAATCGTTTTCCGGGACGCCGGCTGGATGATCCTCCAGCGCGGGGATCTCATGCTGGAGTTCTTCG
CCCACCCCAACTTGTTTATTGCAGCTTATAATGGTTACAAATAAAGCAATAGCATCACAAATTTCACAAA
TAAAGCATTTTTTTCACTGCATTCTAGTTGTGGTTTGTCCAAACTCATCAATGTATCTTATCATGTCTGT
ATACCGTCGACCTCTAGCTAGAGCTTGGCGTAATCATGGTCATAGCTGTTTCCTGTGTGAAATTGTTATC
CGCTCACAATTCCACACAACATACGAGCCGGAAGCATAAAGTGTAAAGCCTGGGGTGCCTAATGAGTGAG
CTAACTCACATTAATTGCGTTGCGCTCACTGCCCGCTTTCCAGTCGGGAAACCTGTCGTGCCAGCTGCAT
TAATGAATCGGCCAACGCGCGGGGAGAGGCGGTTTGCGTATTGGGCGCTCTTCCGCTTCCTCGCTCACTG
ACTCGCTGCGCTCGGTCGTTCGGCTGCGGCGAGCGGTATCAGCTCACTCAAAGGCGGTAATACGGTTATC
CACAGAATCAGGGGATAACGCAGGAAAGAACATGTGAGCAAAAGGCCAGCAAAAGGCCAGGAACCGTAAA
AAGGCCGCGTTGCTGGCGTTTTTCCATAGGCTCCGCCCCCCTGACGAGCATCACAAAAATCGACGCTCAA
GTCAGAGGTGGCGAAACCCGACAGGACTATAAAGATACCAGGCGTTTCCCCCTGGAAGCTCCCTCGTGCG
CTCTCCTGTTCCGACCCTGCCGCTTACCGGATACCTGTCCGCCTTTCTCCCTTCGGGAAGCGTGGCGCTT
TCTCATAGCTCACGCTGTAGGTATCTCAGTTCGGTGTAGGTCGTTCGCTCCAAGCTGGGCTGTGTGCACG
AACCCCCCGTTCAGCCCGACCGCTGCGCCTTATCCGGTAACTATCGTCTTGAGTCCAACCCGGTAAGACA
CGACTTATCGCCACTGGCAGCAGCCACTGGTAACAGGATTAGCAGAGCGAGGTATGTAGGCGGTGCTACA
GAGTTCTTGAAGTGGTGGCCTAACTACGGCTACACTAGAAGAACAGTATTTGGTATCTGCGCTCTGCTGA
AGCCAGTTACCTTCGGAAAAAGAGTTGGTAGCTCTTGATCCGGCAAACAAACCACCGCTGGTAGCGGTGG
TTTTTTTGTTTGCAAGCAGCAGATTACGCGCAGAAAAAAAGGATCTCAAGAAGATCCTTTGATCTTTTCT
ACGGGGTCTGACGCTCAGTGGAACGAAAACTCACGTTAAGGGATTTTGGTCATGAGATTATCAAAAAGGA
TCTTCACCTAGATCCTTTTAAATTAAAAATGAAGTTTTAAATCAATCTAAAGTATATATGAGTAAACTTG
GTCTGACAGTTACCAATGCTTAATCAGTGAGGCACCTATCTCAGCGATCTGTCTATTTCGTTCATCCATA
GTTGCCTGACTCCCCGTCGTGTAGATAACTACGATACGGGAGGGCTTACCATCTGGCCCCAGTGCTGCAA
TGATACCGCGAGACCCACGCTCACCGGCTCCAGATTTATCAGCAATAAACCAGCCAGCCGGAAGGGCCGA
GCGCAGAAGTGGTCCTGCAACTTTATCCGCCTCCATCCAGTCTATTAATTGTTGCCGGGAAGCTAGAGTA
AGTAGTTCGCCAGTTAATAGTTTGCGCAACGTTGTTGCCATTGCTACAGGCATCGTGGTGTCACGCTCGT
CGTTTGGTATGGCTTCATTCAGCTCCGGTTCCCAACGATCAAGGCGAGTTACATGATCCCCCATGTTGTG
CAAAAAAGCGGTTAGCTCCTTCGGTCCTCCGATCGTTGTCAGAAGTAAGTTGGCCGCAGTGTTATCACTC
ATGGTTATGGCAGCACTGCATAATTCTCTTACTGTCATGCCATCCGTAAGATGCTTTTCTGTGACTGGTG
AGTACTCAACCAAGTCATTCTGAGAATAGTGTATGCGGCGACCGAGTTGCTCTTGCCCGGCGTCAATACG
GGATAATACCGCGCCACATAGCAGAACTTTAAAAGTGCTCATCATTGGAAAACGTTCTTCGGGGCGAAAA
CTCTCAAGGATCTTACCGCTGTTGAGATCCAGTTCGATGTAACCCACTCGTGCACCCAACTGATCTTCAG
CATCTTTTACTTTCACCAGCGTTTCTGGGTGAGCAAAAACAGGAAGGCAAAATGCCGCAAAAAAGGGAAT
AAGGGCGACACGGAAATGTTGAATACTCATACTCTTCCTTTTTCAATATTATTGAAGCATTTATCAGGGT
TATTGTCTCATGAGCGGATACATATTTGAATGTATTTAGAAAAATAAACAAATAGGGGTTCCGCGCACAT
TTCCCCGAAAAGTGCCACCTGACGTCGACGGATCGGGAGATCTCCCGATCCCCTATGGTGCACTCTCAGT
ACAATCTGCTCTGATGCCGCATAGTTAAGCCAGTATCTGCTCCCTGCTTGTGTGTTGGAGGTCGCTGAGT
AGTGCGCGAGCAAAATTTAAGCTACAACAAGGCAAGGCTTGACCGACAATTGCATGAAGAATCTGCTTAG
GGTTAGGCGTTTTGCGCTGCTTCGCGATGTACGGGCCAGATATACGCGTTGACATTGATTATTGACTAGT
TATTAATAGTAATCAATTACGGGGTCATTAGTTCATAGCCCATATATGGAGTTCCGCGTTACATAACTTA
CGGTAAATGGCCCGCCTGGCTGACCGCCCAACGACCCCCGCCCATTGACGTCAATAATGACGTATGTTCC
CATAGTAACGCCAATAGGGACTTTCCATTGACGTCAATGGGTGGAGTATTTACGGTAAACTGCCCACTTG
GCAGTACATCAAGTGTATCATATGCCAAGTACGCCCCCTATTGACGTCAATGACGGTAAATGGCCCGCCT
GGCATTATGCCCAGTACATGACCTTATGGGACTTTCCTACTTGGCAGTACATCTACGTATTAGTCATCGC
TATTACCATGGTGATGCGGTTTTGGCAGTACATCAATGGGCGTGGATAGCGGTTTGACTCACGGGGATTT
CCAAGTCTCCACCCCATTGACGTCAATGGGAGTTTGTTTTGGCACCAAAATCAACGGGACTTTCCAAAAT
GTCGTAACAACTCCGCCCCATTGACGCAAATGGGCGGTAGGCGTGTACGGTGGGAGGTCTATATAAGCAG
AGCTCTCTGGCTAACTAGAGAACCCACTGCTTACTGGCTTATCGAAATTAATACGACTCACTATAGGGAG
ACCCAAGCTGGCTAGTTAAGCTTGATCAAACAAGTTTGTACAAAAAAGTTGGC
Features (pLannotate 1.2.2; 23 found; start..end, strand, type, name):
      1..1458    +  CDS            MECP2: MECP2_HUMAN - Experimental evidence at protein level: Swiss-Prot protein existence level 1. Chromosomal protein that binds to methylated DNA. It can bind specifically to a single methyl-CpG pair. It is not influenced by sequences flanking the methyl-CpGs. Mediates transcriptional repression through interaction with histone deacetylase and the corepressor SIN3A. Binds both 5-methylcytosine (5mC) and 5-hydroxymethylcytosine (5hmC)- containing DNA, with a preference for 5-methylcytosine (5mC). From Homo sapiens (Human).
   1458..1481    -  protein_bind   attB2: mutant version of attB; recombination site for the Gateway® BP reaction BP Clonase™
   1492..2211    +  CDS            Cycle 3 GFP: Cycle 3 GFP (Crameri et al., 1996) mammalian codon-optimized
   2239..2463    +  polyA_signal   bGH poly(A) signal: bovine growth hormone polyadenylation signal
   2467..2488    +  promoter       SV40 promoter (fragment): SV40 enhancer and early promoter
   2509..2937    +  rep_origin     f1 ori (sequence partly withheld): f1 bacteriophage origin of replication; arrow indicates direction of (+) strand synthesis
   2951..3280    +  promoter       SV40 promoter: SV40 enhancer and early promoter
   3347..4138    +  CDS            neo: KKA2_KLEPN - Also known as kan, nptII. Experimental evidence at protein level: Swiss-Prot protein existence level 1. Resistance to kanamycin, neomycin, paromomycin, ribostamycin, butirosin and gentamicin B. From Klebsiella pneumoniae.
   4164..4322    +  CDS            ble (fragment): BLE_KLEPN - Experimental evidence at protein level: Swiss-Prot protein existence level 1. Binding protein with a strong affinity to the bleomycin family of antibiotics. Binds to CL990; an antimitotic-antibiotic compound. From Klebsiella pneumoniae.
   4317..4438    +  polyA_signal   SV40 poly(A) signal: SV40 polyadenylation signal
   4511..4527    -  protein_bind   lac operator: The lac repressor binds to the lac operator to inhibit transcription in E. coli. This inhibition can be relieved by adding lactose or isopropyl-β-D-thiogalactopyranoside (IPTG). lac repressor encoded by lacI
   4535..4565    -  promoter       lac promoter: promoter for the E. coli lac operon
   4580..4601    -  protein_bind   CAP binding site: CAP binding activates transcription in the presence of cAMP. E. coli catabolite activator protein
   4614..4706    -  CDS            lacI (fragment): lac repressor; lacI; The lac repressor binds to the lac operator to inhibit transcription in E. coli. This inhibition can be relieved by adding lactose or isopropyl-β-D-thiogalactopyranoside (IPTG).
   4889..5477    -  rep_origin     ori: high-copy-number ColE1/pMB1/pBR322/pUC origin of replication
   5648..6508    -  CDS            AmpR: β-lactamase; bla; confers resistance to ampicillin, carbenicillin, and related antibiotics
   6509..6613    -  promoter       AmpR promoter: bla
   6672..6724    -  misc_feature   bom (fragment): basis of mobility region from pBR322
   6879..7258    +  enhancer       CMV enhancer: human cytomegalovirus immediate early enhancer
   7259..7462    +  promoter       CMV promoter: human cytomegalovirus (CMV) immediate early promoter
   7458..7491    +  LTR            5' LTR (truncated) (fragment): truncated 5' long terminal repeat (LTR) from HIV-1
   7507..7525    +  promoter       T7 promoter: promoter for bacteriophage T7 RNA polymerase
   7559..7576    +  protein_bind   attB1 (fragment): mutant version of attB; core recombination site for the Gateway® BP reaction BP Clonase™
