[The description below was written by a language model from this plasmid's Addgene catalogue record and pLannotate feature annotations shown in this document.]
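Description:
pDEST-hMeCP2-GFP is a mammalian expression plasmid that produces wild-type human methyl-CpG binding protein 2 (MeCP2) fused at its C terminus to GFP. It was made by Gateway recombination into the pcDNA-DEST47 destination backbone, and the attB1 and attB2 sites left by that reaction flank the MECP2 coding sequence. The full sequence record is 7,581 nt. In bacteria the plasmid replicates from a high-copy ColE1/pUC-type origin and is selected with ampicillin through the β-lactamase gene. An f1 origin is also present, which allows production of single-stranded DNA.

Expression is driven by the human cytomegalovirus immediate-early enhancer and promoter. A T7 promoter lies just upstream of attB1 and could serve for in vitro transcription. The MECP2 open reading frame is followed by attB2, the backbone-encoded Cycle 3 GFP and the bovine growth hormone polyadenylation signal, so MeCP2, a short attB2-encoded linker and GFP are evidently translated as one polypeptide. A separate cassette, consisting of the SV40 enhancer/early promoter, the neomycin phosphotransferase gene and an SV40 poly(A) signal, allows G418 selection of stably transfected mammalian cells. The short annotated hits to an HIV-1 LTR, ble, lacI and bom are fragments. They most likely reflect backbone remnants or sequence similarity rather than functional elements.

MeCP2 is a chromosomal protein that binds methylated CpG DNA and mediates transcriptional repression, and mutations in its gene underlie Rett syndrome. The fluorescent fusion is suited to visualising MeCP2 localisation and chromatin association in transfected cells. As the wild-type version, it would serve as a reference for comparison with disease-associated variants, in keeping with the associated study of MeCP2 domains in Rett syndrome and related disorders.
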