Addgene plasmid #48078: pDEST-hMeCP2-GFP
Purpose: Mammalian expression of GFP tagged MeCP2-WT
Depositing lab: Huda Zoghbi. Depositing organization: Baylor College of Medicine. Publication: An AT-hook domain in MeCP2 determines the clinical course of Rett syndrome and related disorders. Baker SA, Chen L, Wilkins AD, Yu P, Lichtarge O, Zoghbi HY. Cell. 2013 Feb 28;152(5):984-96. doi: 10.1016/j.cell.2013.01.038. PubMed 23452848.
Backbone
  Vector backbone: pcDNA-DEST47
  Backbone manufacturer: Invitrogen
  Backbone size w/o insert (bp): 7780
  Vector type: Mammalian Expression
Growth in bacteria
  Bacterial resistance: Ampicillin, 100 μg/mL
  Growth temperature: 37°C
  Growth strain: DH5alpha
  Copy number: High Copy
Gene/Insert
  Gene/Insert name: Methyl-CpG Binding Protein 2 (Rett Syndrome) (alt name: MeCP2)
  Species: H. sapiens (human)
  Mutation: wild type
  Entrez Gene: MECP2 (a.k.a. AUTSX3, MRX16, MRX79, MRXS13, MRXSL, PPMX, RS, RTS, RTT)
  Promoter: CMV
  Tag / fusion protein: GFP (C terminal on backbone)
  Cloning method: Gateway Cloning
  Sequencing primers: 5′ CMV-F; 3′ BGH-rev
Terms and licenses: Academic/Nonprofit Terms; Industry Terms: Not Available to Industry
How to cite: pDEST-hMeCP2-GFP was a gift from Huda Zoghbi (Addgene plasmid # 48078 ; http://n2t.net/addgene:48078 ; RRID:Addgene_48078)
