>Addgene plasmid #48078 | pDEST-hMeCP2-GFP | addgene partial sequence | sequence record 82601 | GFPfusionREV 5'-CTCCACTGACAGAAAATTTG-3'
ACAAGAATTGGGACAACTCCAGTGAAAAGTTCTTCTCCTTTGCTAGCCATTCTAGATCGAACCACTTTGT
ACAAGAAAGTTGGGCTAACTCTCTCGGTCACGGGCGTCCGGCTGTCCACAGGCTCCTCTCTGTTTGGCCT
TGGCATGGAGGATGAAACAATGTCTTTGCGCTCTCCCTCCCCTCGGTGTTTGTACTTTTCTGCGGCCGTG
GCGGCGGTGGCAACCGCGGGCTGAGTCTTAGCTGGCTCCTTGGGGCAGCCGTCGCTCTCCAGTGAGCCTC
CTCTGGGCATCTTCTCCTCTTTGCAGACGCTGCTGCTCAAGTCCTGGGGCTCAGGGGGGCTGGTGGGGTC
CTCGGAGCTCTCGGGCTCAGGTGGAGGTGGGGGCAGGGGTGGGAGCAGTGGCACGGGGGCCTTTGGGGAC
TCTGAGTGGTGGTGATGGTGGTGGTGCTCCTTCTTGGGGGGTGAGGAGGCGCTGCTGCTGCGCCCCTTGG
GGCTGCTCTCCTTGCTTTTCCGCCCAGGGCTCTTACAGGTCTTCAGTCCTTTCCCGCTCTTCTCACCGAG
GGTGGACACCAGCAGGGGCTTCACCACTTCCTTGACCTCGATGCTGACCGTCTCCCGGGTCTTGCGCTTC
TTGATGGGGAGTACGGTCTCCTGCACAGATCGGATAGAAGACTCCTTCACGGCTTTCTTTTTGGCCTCGG
CGGCAGCGGCTGCCACCACACTCCCCGGCTTTCGGCCCCGTTTCTTGGGAATGGCCTGAGGGTCGGCCTC
AGCTTTTCGCTTCCTGCCGGGGCGTTTGATCACCATGACCTGGGTGGATGTGGTGGCCCCACCCCCCTCA
GCCTTGCCCCCTGGCGAAGTTTGAAAAGGCATCTTGACAAGGAGCTTCCCAGGACTTTTCTCCAGGACCC
