>Addgene plasmid #48078 | pDEST-hMeCP2-GFP | addgene partial sequence | sequence record 82906 | BGH-rev 5'-TAGAAGGCACAGTCGAGG-3'
GTAGAGCTCATCCATGCCATGTGTAATCCCAGCAGCAGTTACAAACTCAAGAAGGACCATGTGGTCACGC
TTTTCGTTGGGATCTTTCGAAAGGGCAGATTGTGTCGACAGGTAATGGTTGTCTGGTAAAAGGACAGGGC
CATCGCCAATTGGAGTATTTTGTTGATAATGGTCTGCTAGTTGAACGGATCCATCTTCAATGTTGTGGCG
AATTTTGAAGTTAGCTTTGATTCCATTCTTTTGTTTGTCTGCCGTGATGTATACATTGTGTGAGTTATAG
TTGTACTCGAGTTTGTGTCCGAGAATGTTTCCATCTTCTTTAAAATCAATACCTTTTAACTCGATACGAT
TAACAAGGGTATCACCTTCAAACTTGACTTCAGCACGCGTCTTGTAGTTCCCGTCATCTTTGAAAGATAT
AGTGCGTTCCTGTACATAACCTTCGGGCATGGCACTCTTGAAAAAGTCATGCCGTTTCATATGATCCGGA
TAACGGGAAAAGCATTGAACACCATAAGAGAAAGTAGTGACAAGTGTTGGCCATGGAACAGGTAGTTTTC
CAGTAGTGCAAATAAATTTAAGGGTAAGCTTTCCGTATGTAGCATCACCTTCACCCTCTCCACTGACAGA
AAATTTGTGCCCATTAACATCACCATCTAATTCAACAAGAATTGGGACAACTCCAGTGAAAAGTTCTTCT
CCTTTGCTAGCCATTCTAGATCGAACCACTTTGTACAAGAAAGTTGGGCTAACTCTCTCGGTCACGGGCG
TCCGGCTGTCCACAGGCTCCTCTCTGTTTGGCCTTGGCATGGAGGATGAAACAATGTCTTTGCGCTCTCC
CTCCCCTCGGTGTTTGTACTTTTCTGCGGCCGTGGCGGCGGTGGCAACCGCGGGCTGAGTCTTAGCTGGC
TCCTTGGGGCAGCCGTCGCTCTCCAGTGAGCCTCCTCTGGGCATCTTCTCCTCTTTGCAGACGCTGCTGC
TCAAGTCCTGGGGCTCAGGG
